Addgene plasmid #176792: pEE035
Purpose: Encodes codon optimized putative thermophilic PET hydrolase enzyme for bacterial expression
Depositing lab: Gregg Beckham. Depositing organization: National Laboratory of the Rockies (NLR). Publication: Sourcing thermotolerant poly(ethylene terephthalate) hydrolase scaffolds from natural diversity. Erickson E, Gado JE, Avilan L, Bratti F, Brizendine RK, Cox PA, Gill R, Graham R, Kim DJ, Konig G, Michener WE, Poudel S, Ramirez KJ, Shakespeare TJ, Zahn M, Boyd ES, Payne CM, DuBois JL, Pickford AR, Beckham GT, McGeehan JE. Nat Commun. 2022 Dec 21;13(1):7850. doi: 10.1038/s41467-022-35237-x. PubMed 36543766.
Backbone
  Vector backbone: pET21b(+)
  Backbone manufacturer: EMD Biosciences
  Backbone size w/o insert (bp): 5366
  Vector type: Bacterial Expression
Growth in bacteria
  Bacterial resistance: Ampicillin, 100 μg/mL
  Growth temperature: 37°C
  Growth strain: DH5alpha
  Copy number: High Copy
Gene/Insert
  Gene/Insert name: 404 (alt name: Thermomonospora curvata WP_012854926.1)
  Species: Thermomonospora curvata
  Insert size (bp): 783
  Promoter: T7
  Tag / fusion protein: 6xHis (C terminal on backbone)
  Cloning method: Restriction Enzyme; 5′ cloning site NdeI (unknown if destroyed); 3′ cloning site XhoI (unknown if destroyed)
  Sequencing primers: 5′ T7 For; 3′ T7 Rev
Terms and licenses: Academic/Nonprofit Terms; Industry Terms: Not Available to Industry
Depositor comments: Accession Number WP_012854926.1
How to cite: pEE035 was a gift from Gregg Beckham (Addgene plasmid # 176792 ; http://n2t.net/addgene:176792 ; RRID:Addgene_176792)
