[The description below was written by a language model from this plasmid's Addgene catalogue record and pLannotate feature annotations shown in this document.]
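Description:
pEE035 is a bacterial expression plasmid built on the pET21b(+) backbone, carrying a codon-optimized gene for a putative thermophilic poly(ethylene terephthalate) (PET) hydrolase from Thermomonospora curvata, referred to in the record as enzyme "404". The roughly 783 bp insert was cloned between the NdeI and XhoI sites, which places it in frame with the backbone-encoded C-terminal 6xHis tag for affinity purification. The sequenced plasmid is about 6.1 kb. The automated feature table does not annotate the hydrolase coding sequence itself, but it leaves an unannotated gap between the ribosome binding site and the His tag that is consistent with the insert. The "9xHis fragment" call corresponds to the 6xHis tag. The short "SET1" and tetracycline-resistance fragment calls appear to be backbone remnants or sequence-similarity matches rather than functional elements.

Expression follows the standard pET design. A T7 promoter with an adjacent lac operator drives transcription, a T7 gene 10 ribosome binding site directs translation, and a T7 terminator closes the cassette. The plasmid-borne lacI gene supplies lac repressor, so expression is held off until IPTG or lactose is added, and it requires a host that provides T7 RNA polymerase. The plasmid is maintained through a pBR322/ColE1-type origin with the associated bom and rop elements, and the catalogue lists it as high copy. Selection is by ampicillin through the β-lactamase gene. An f1 origin is also present, allowing single-stranded DNA production. The construct belongs to a set made to survey natural sequence diversity for thermotolerant PET-degrading enzyme scaffolds, and it is suited to recombinant production and purification of this candidate enzyme in E. coli.
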