Features (pLannotate 1.2.2; 18 found; start..end, strand, type, name):
    960..1037    -  promoter       lacI promoter: lacI
   1045..1324    -  CDS            TcR (fragment): tetracycline efflux protein; tet; confers resistance to tetracycline
   1346..1364    +  promoter       T7 promoter: promoter for bacteriophage T7 RNA polymerase
   1365..1389    +  protein_bind   lac operator: The lac repressor binds to the lac operator to inhibit transcription in E. coli. This inhibition can be relieved by adding lactose or isopropyl-β-D-thiogalactopyranoside (IPTG). lac repressor encoded by lacI
   1404..1426    +  RBS            RBS: efficient ribosome binding site from bacteriophage T7 gene 10 (Olins and Rangwala, 1989)
   2226..2243    +  CDS            9xHis (fragment): 9xHis affinity tag
   2253..2302    +  CDS            SET1 (fragment): solubility-enhancement tag derived from T7 phage gene 10B
   2310..2357    +  terminator     T7 terminator: transcription terminator for bacteriophage T7 RNA polymerase
   2394..2822    +  rep_origin     f1 ori (sequence partly withheld): f1 bacteriophage origin of replication; arrow indicates direction of (+) strand synthesis
   2875..2979    +  promoter       AmpR promoter: bla
   2980..3840    +  CDS            AmpR: β-lactamase; bla; confers resistance to ampicillin, carbenicillin, and related antibiotics
   4011..4599    +  rep_origin     ori: high-copy-number ColE1/pMB1/pBR322/pUC origin of replication
   4785..4924    -  misc_feature   bom: basis of mobility region from pBR322
   5026..5217    -  CDS            rop: Rop protein, which maintains plasmids at low copy number; rop
   5234..5614    +  CDS            YPB1_ECOLX: Protein predicted: Swiss-Prot protein existence level 4. From Escherichia coli.
   5686..5977    -  CDS            TcR (fragment): tetracycline efflux protein; tet; confers resistance to tetracycline
   5992..6013    -  protein_bind   CAP binding site: CAP binding activates transcription in the presence of cAMP. E. coli catabolite activator protein
   6026..959     -  CDS            lacI (across the origin): lac repressor; lacI; The lac repressor binds to the lac operator to inhibit transcription in E. coli. This inhibition can be relieved by adding lactose or isopropyl-β-D-thiogalactopyranoside (IPTG).
>Addgene plasmid #176792 | pEE035 | addgene full sequence | sequence record 349077 | Addgene NGS Result
GGCAACAGCTGATTGCCCTTCACCGCCTGGCCCTGAGAGAGTTGCAGCAAGCGGTCCACGCTGGTTTGCC
CCAGCAGGCGAAAATCCTGTTTGATGGTGGTTAACGGCGGGATATAACATGAGCTGTCTTCGGTATCGTC
GTATCCCACTACCGAGATATCCGCACCAACGCGCAGCCCGGACTCGGTAATGGCGCGCATTGCGCCCAGC
GCCATCTGATCGTTGGCAACCAGCATCGCAGTGGGAACGATGCCCTCATTCAGCATTTGCATGGTTTGTT
GAAAACCGGACATGGCACTCCAGTCGCCTTCCCGTTCCGCTATCGGCTGAATTTGATTGCGAGTGAGATA
TTTATGCCAGCCAGCCAGACGCAGACGCGCCGAGACAGAACTTAATGGGCCCGCTAACAGCGCGATTTGC
TGGTGACCCAATGCGACCAGATGCTCCACGCCCAGTCGCGTACCGTCTTCATGGGAGAAAATAATACTGT
TGATGGGTGTCTGGTCAGAGACATCAAGAAATAACGCCGGAACATTAGTGCAGGCAGCTTCCACAGCAAT
GGCATCCTGGTCATCCAGCGGATAGTTAATGATCAGCCCACTGACGCGTTGCGCGAGAAGATTGTGCACC
GCCGCTTTACAGGCTTCGACGCCGCTTCGTTCTACCATCGACACCACCACGCTGGCACCCAGTTGATCGG
CGCGAGATTTAATCGCCGCGACAATTTGCGACGGCGCGTGCAGGGCCAGACTGGAGGTGGCAACGCCAAT
CAGCAACGACTGTTTGCCCGCCAGTTGTTGTGCCACGCGGTTGGGAATGTAATTCAGCTCCGCCATCGCC
GCTTCCACTTTTTCCCGCGTTTTCGCAGAAACGTGGCTGGCCTGGTTCACCACGCGGGAAACGGTCTGAT
AAGAGACACCGGCATACTCTGCGACATCGTATAACGTTACTGGTTTCACATTCACCACCCTGAATTGACT
CTCTTCCGGGCGCTATCATGCCATACCGCGAAAGGTTTTGCGCCATTCGATGGTGTCCGGGATCTCGACG
CTCTCCCTTATGCGACTCCTGCATTAGGAAGCAGCCCAGTAGTAGGTTGAGGCCGTTGAGCACCGCCGCC
GCAAGGAATGGTGCATGCAAGGAGATGGCGCCCAACAGTCCCCCGGCCACGGGGCCTGCCACCATACCCA
CGCCGAAACAAGCGCTCATGAGCCCGAAGTGGCGAGCCCGATCTTCCCCATCGGTGATGTCGGCGATATA
GGCGCCAGCAACCGCACCTGTGGCGCCGGTGATGCCGGCCACGATGCGTCCGGCGTAGAGGATCGAGATC
TCGATCCCGCGAAATTAATACGACTCACTATAGGGGAATTGTGAGCGGATAACAATTCCCCTCTAGAAAT
AATTTTGTTTAACTTTAAGAAGGAGATATACATATGGCGGATAACCCGTATCAGCGCGGTCCGGATCCGA
CTGAACGTTCTGTTACGGCTCGTCGTGGCCCGTTTGCGATCGACGAAATCTCAGTTAACGGCGGTATCGG
TGCAGGCTTTAACCGTGGTACCATCTTCTACCCGACGGACCGCTCCCAAGGTACGTTCGGTGCAGTTGCC
GTTATCCCGGGCTTTCTGTCTCCGGAAAGCCTGGTTCGTTGGTTCGGCCCGCGTCTGGCGTCCCAAGGTT
TCGTCGTTATGACCTTAACGACAAACGGCCTGACGGACACGCCAGAATCTCGTTCTGAACAACTGCTGGC
GGCTCTGGATTACCTGACTACCCGTAGCCAGGTTCGTGACCGAATTGATCCGTCCCGTCTGGCCGTTATG
GGCCATTCTATGGGTGGTGGCGGTTCGCTGGCTGCAGCTGCCAAGCGTCCAACCCTGCGTGCAGCCATCC
CGCTGGCTCCGTGGTCCCTGACCAAGAACTGGAGCGACCTGACCGTACCGACCCTGATCATCGGTGCAGA
GAACGATAACGTGGCGCCGGTCGCCGGTCACTCTGAACGCTTTTACGACTCCATGACCAATGTACCGGAA
AAAGCATACTTAGAAATGGCAGGTGGTAACCATGTTGACCCGACCGCTGAATCTGATCTGGTGGCCAAGT
TCACCATTTCTTGGCTGAAACGTTTCGTTGATGATGATACTCGCTATGATCAGTTCCTGTGTCCAGCTCC
GCGTCCTAACCGCCAGATCTCAGAATACCGCGACACCTGCCCTCATAGCCTCGAGCACCACCACCACCAC
CACTGAGATCCGGCTGCTAACAAAGCCCGAAAGGAAGCTGAGTTGGCTGCTGCCACCGCTGAGCAATAAC
TAGCATAACCCCTTGGGGCCTCTAAACGGGTCTTGAGGGGTTTTTTGCTGAAAGGAGGAACTATATCCGG
ATTGGCGAATGGG
[124 nt withheld, positions 2394-2517]
C
[91 nt withheld, positions 2519-2609]
A
[49 nt withheld, positions 2611-2659]
CCTTTGACGTTGGAGTCCACGTTCTTT
[37 nt withheld, positions 2687-2723]
ACCCTATCTCGGTCTATTCTTTTGATTTATAAGGGATTTTGCCGATTTCGGCCTATTGGTTAAAAAATGA
GCTGATTTAACAAAAATTTAACGCGAATTTTAACAAAATATTAACGCTTACAATTTAGGTGGCACTTTTC
GGGGAAATGTGCGCGGAACCCCTATTTGTTTATTTTTCTAAATACATTCAAATATGTATCCGCTCATGAG
ACAATAACCCTGATAAATGCTTCAATAATATTGAAAAAGGAAGAGTATGAGTATTCAACATTTCCGTGTC
GCCCTTATTCCCTTTTTTGCGGCATTTTGCCTTCCTGTTTTTGCTCACCCAGAAACGCTGGTGAAAGTAA
AAGATGCTGAAGATCAGTTGGGTGCACGAGTGGGTTACATCGAACTGGATCTCAACAGCGGTAAGATCCT
TGAGAGTTTTCGCCCCGAAGAACGTTTTCCAATGATGAGCACTTTTAAAGTTCTGCTATGTGGCGCGGTA
TTATCCCGTATTGACGCCGGGCAAGAGCAACTCGGTCGCCGCATACACTATTCTCAGAATGACTTGGTTG
AGTACTCACCAGTCACAGAAAAGCATCTTACGGATGGCATGACAGTAAGAGAATTATGCAGTGCTGCCAT
AACCATGAGTGATAACACTGCGGCCAACTTACTTCTGACAACGATCGGAGGACCGAAGGAGCTAACCGCT
TTTTTGCACAACATGGGGGATCATGTAACTCGCCTTGATCGTTGGGAACCGGAGCTGAATGAAGCCATAC
CAAACGACGAGCGTGACACCACGATGCCTGCAGCAATGGCAACAACGTTGCGCAAACTATTAACTGGCGA
ACTACTTACTCTAGCTTCCCGGCAACAATTAATAGACTGGATGGAGGCGGATAAAGTTGCAGGACCACTT
CTGCGCTCGGCCCTTCCGGCTGGCTGGTTTATTGCTGATAAATCTGGAGCCGGTGAGCGTGGGTCTCGCG
GTATCATTGCAGCACTGGGGCCAGATGGTAAGCCCTCCCGTATCGTAGTTATCTACACGACGGGGAGTCA
GGCAACTATGGATGAACGAAATAGACAGATCGCTGAGATAGGTGCCTCACTGATTAAGCATTGGTAACTG
TCAGACCAAGTTTACTCATATATACTTTAGATTGATTTAAAACTTCATTTTTAATTTAAAAGGATCTAGG
TGAAGATCCTTTTTGATAATCTCATGACCAAAATCCCTTAACGTGAGTTTTCGTTCCACTGAGCGTCAGA
CCCCGTAGAAAAGATCAAAGGATCTTCTTGAGATCCTTTTTTTCTGCGCGTAATCTGCTGCTTGCAAACA
AAAAAACCACCGCTACCAGCGGTGGTTTGTTTGCCGGATCAAGAGCTACCAACTCTTTTTCCGAAGGTAA
CTGGCTTCAGCAGAGCGCAGATACCAAATACTGTCCTTCTAGTGTAGCCGTAGTTAGGCCACCACTTCAA
GAACTCTGTAGCACCGCCTACATACCTCGCTCTGCTAATCCTGTTACCAGTGGCTGCTGCCAGTGGCGAT
AAGTCGTGTCTTACCGGGTTGGACTCAAGACGATAGTTACCGGATAAGGCGCAGCGGTCGGGCTGAACGG
GGGGTTCGTGCACACAGCCCAGCTTGGAGCGAACGACCTACACCGAACTGAGATACCTACAGCGTGAGCT
ATGAGAAAGCGCCACGCTTCCCGAAGGGAGAAAGGCGGACAGGTATCCGGTAAGCGGCAGGGTCGGAACA
GGAGAGCGCACGAGGGAGCTTCCAGGGGGAAACGCCTGGTATCTTTATAGTCCTGTCGGGTTTCGCCACC
TCTGACTTGAGCGTCGATTTTTGTGATGCTCGTCAGGGGGGCGGAGCCTATGGAAAAACGCCAGCAACGC
GGCCTTTTTACGGTTCCTGGCCTTTTGCTGGCCTTTTGCTCACATGTTCTTTCCTGCGTTATCCCCTGAT
TCTGTGGATAACCGTATTACCGCCTTTGAGTGAGCTGATACCGCTCGCCGCAGCCGAACGACCGAGCGCA
GCGAGTCAGTGAGCGAGGAAGCGGAAGAGCGCCTGATGCGGTATTTTCTCCTTACGCATCTGTGCGGTAT
TTCACACCGCAATGGTGCACTCTCAGTACAATCTGCTCTGATGCCGCATAGTTAAGCCAGTATACACTCC
GCTATCGCTACGTGACTGGGTCATGGCTGCGCCCCGACACCCGCCAACACCCGCTGACGCGCCCTGACGG
GCTTGTCTGCTCCCGGCATCCGCTTACAGACAAGCTGTGACCGTCTCCGGGAGCTGCATGTGTCAGAGGT
TTTCACCGTCATCACCGAAACGCGCGAGGCAGCTGCGGTAAAGCTCATCAGCGTGGTCGTGAAGCGATTC
ACAGATGTCTGCCTGTTCATCCGCGTCCAGCTCGTTGAGTTTCTCCAGAAGCGTTAATGTCTGGCTTCTG
ATAAAGCGGGCCATGTTAAGGGCGGTTTTTTCCTGTTTGGTCACTGATGCCTCCGTGTAAGGGGGATTTC
TGTTCATGGGGGTAATGATACCGATGAAACGAGAGAGGATGCTCACGATACGGGTTACTGATGATGAACA
TGCCCGGTTACTGGAACGTTGTGAGGGTAAACAACTGGCGGTATGGATGCGGCGGGACCAGAGAAAAATC
ACTCAGGGTCAATGCCAGCGCTTCGTTAATACAGATGTAGGTGTTCCACAGGGTAGCCAGCAGCATCCTG
CGATGCAGATCCGGAACATAATGGTGCAGGGCGCTGACTTCCGCGTTTCCAGACTTTACGAAACACGGAA
ACCGAAGACCATTCATGTTGTTGCTCAGGTCGCAGACGTTTTGCAGCAGCAGTCGCTTCACGTTCGCTCG
CGTATCGGTGATTCATTCTGCTAACCAGTAAGGCAACCCCGCCAGCCTAGCCGGGTCCTCAACGACAGGA
GCACGATCATGCGCACCCGTGGGGCCGCCATGCCGGCGATAATGGCCTGCTTCTCGCCGAAACGTTTGGT
GGCGGGACCAGTGACGAAGGCTTGAGCGAGGGCGTGCAAGATTCCGAATACCGCAAGCGACAGGCCGATC
ATCGTCGCGCTCCAGCGAAAGCGGTCCTCGCCGAAAATGACCCAGAGCGCTGCCGGCACCTGTCCTACGA
GTTGCATGATAAAGAAGACAGTCATAAGTGCGGCGACGATAGTCATGCCCCGCGCCCACCGGAAGGAGCT
GACTGGGTTGAAGGCTCTCAAGGGCATCGGTCGAGATCCCGGTGCCTAATGAGTGAGCTAACTTACATTA
ATTGCGTTGCGCTCACTGCCCGCTTTCCAGTCGGGAAACCTGTCGTGCCAGCTGCATTAATGAATCGGCC
AACGCGCGGGGAGAGGCGGTTTGCGTATTGGGCGCCAGGGTGGTTTTTCTTTTCACCAGTGAGACG
