>Addgene plasmid #176792 | pEE035 | depositor partial sequence | sequence record 342639 | Insert (including NdeI and XhoI sites)
CATATGGCGGATAACCCGTATCAGCGCGGTCCGGATCCGACTGAACGTTCTGTTACGGCTCGTCGTGGCC
CGTTTGCGATCGACGAAATCTCAGTTAACGGCGGTATCGGTGCAGGCTTTAACCGTGGTACCATCTTCTA
CCCGACGGACCGCTCCCAAGGTACGTTCGGTGCAGTTGCCGTTATCCCGGGCTTTCTGTCTCCGGAAAGC
CTGGTTCGTTGGTTCGGCCCGCGTCTGGCGTCCCAAGGTTTCGTCGTTATGACCTTAACGACAAACGGCC
TGACGGACACGCCAGAATCTCGTTCTGAACAACTGCTGGCGGCTCTGGATTACCTGACTACCCGTAGCCA
GGTTCGTGACCGAATTGATCCGTCCCGTCTGGCCGTTATGGGCCATTCTATGGGTGGTGGCGGTTCGCTG
GCTGCAGCTGCCAAGCGTCCAACCCTGCGTGCAGCCATCCCGCTGGCTCCGTGGTCCCTGACCAAGAACT
GGAGCGACCTGACCGTACCGACCCTGATCATCGGTGCAGAGAACGATAACGTGGCGCCGGTCGCCGGTCA
CTCTGAACGCTTTTACGACTCCATGACCAATGTACCGGAAAAAGCATACTTAGAAATGGCAGGTGGTAAC
CATGTTGACCCGACCGCTGAATCTGATCTGGTGGCCAAGTTCACCATTTCTTGGCTGAAACGTTTCGTTG
ATGATGATACTCGCTATGATCAGTTCCTGTGTCCAGCTCCGCGTCCTAACCGCCAGATCTCAGAATACCG
CGACACCTGCCCTCATAGCCTCGAG
